Addgene plasmid #211041: pBiT3.1-N_WDR55:1-383
Purpose: Mammalian expression of full-length human WDR55. N-terminal HiBiT tag.
Depositing lab: Cheryl Arrowsmith. Depositing organization: University of Toronto. Publication: A Target Class Ligandability Evaluation of WD40 Repeat-Containing Proteins. Ackloo S, Li F, Szewczyk M, Seitova A, Loppnau P, Zeng H, Xu J, Ahmad S, Arnautova YA, Baghaie AJ, Beldar S, Bolotokova A, Centrella PA, Chau I, Clark MA, Cuozzo JW, Dehghani-Tafti S, Disch JS, Dong A, Dumas A, Feng JA, Ghiabi P, Gibson E, Gilmer J, Goldman B, Green SR, Guie MA, Guilinger JP, Harms N, Herasymenko O, Houliston S, Hutchinson A, Kearnes S, Keefe AD, Kimani SW, Kramer T, Kutera M, Kwak HA, Lento C, Li Y, Liu J, Loup J, Machado RAC, Mulhern CJ, Perveen S, Righetto GL, Riley P, Shrestha S, Sigel EA, Silva M, Sintchak MD, Slakman BL, Taylor RD, Thompson J, Torng W, Underkoffler C, von Rechenberg M, Walsh RT, Watson I, Wilson DJ, Wolf E, Yadav M, Yazdi AK, Zhang J, Zhang Y, Santhakumar V, Edwards AM, Barsyte-Lovejoy D, Schapira M, Brown PJ, Halabelian L, Arrowsmith CH. J Med Chem. 2025 Jan 23;68(2):1092-1112. doi: 10.1021/acs.jmedchem.4c02010. Epub 2024 Nov 4. PubMed 39495097.
Backbone
  Vector backbone: pBiT3.1-N
  Backbone manufacturer: Promega
  Vector type: Mammalian Expression
  Selectable markers: Neomycin (select with G418)
Growth in bacteria
  Bacterial resistance: Kanamycin, 50 μg/mL
  Growth temperature: 37°C
  Growth strain: DH5alpha
  Copy number: High Copy
Gene/Insert
  Gene/Insert name: WDR55:M1-D383
  Species: H. sapiens (human)
  Insert size (bp): 1149
  Mutation: C151R natural variant (VAR_037057)
  Entrez Gene: WDR55 (a.k.a. FLJ20195, FLJ21702)
  Promoter: CMV
  Tag / fusion protein: MVSGWRLFKKISGSSGGSSG (N terminal on insert)
  Cloning method: Ligation Independent Cloning
  Sequencing primers: 5′ T7; 3′ TTGCTCAGCGGTGGCAGCAG
Resource information
  A portion of this plasmid was derived from a plasmid made by: Mammalian Gene Collection (BC068485)
Terms and licenses: Academic/Nonprofit Terms; Industry Terms: Not Available to Industry
Depositor comments: 5' Cloning Site: Xho1 (not destroyed), 3' Cloning Site: Xba1 (not destroyed).
How to cite: pBiT3.1-N_WDR55:1-383 was a gift from Cheryl Arrowsmith (Addgene plasmid # 211041 ; http://n2t.net/addgene:211041 ; RRID:Addgene_211041)
