[The description below was written by a language model from this plasmid's Addgene catalogue record and pLannotate feature annotations shown in this document.]
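Description:
pBiT3.1-N_WDR55:1-383 is a mammalian expression plasmid built on Promega's pBiT3.1-N backbone that produces full-length human WDR55 (residues M1 to D383, an 1149 bp open reading frame) with an N-terminal HiBiT tag. The coding sequence derives from a Mammalian Gene Collection clone and carries the natural variant C151R. It was inserted by ligation-independent cloning between XhoI and XbaI sites that remain intact. Expression is driven by the CMV immediate-early enhancer and promoter, followed by a chimeric β-globin/immunoglobulin intron that promotes efficient transcript processing, and is terminated by an SV40 polyadenylation signal. A T7 promoter just upstream of the insert serves as a sequencing primer site and could support in vitro transcription. HiBiT is a short peptide, joined here to WDR55 through a glycine-serine linker, that complements the LgBiT fragment to reconstitute NanoLuc luciferase, so the abundance of the tagged protein can be read out as luminescence.

The plasmid replicates at high copy in E. coli from a ColE1/pUC-type origin and is selected with kanamycin through the neo (nptII) gene, which the feature table shows under a bacterial EM7 promoter preceded by a loxP site. The catalogue lists neomycin/G418 as the mammalian selectable marker. However, the annotated sequence shows no eukaryotic promoter directly upstream of neo, and instead contains a blasticidin S deaminase cassette with an SV40 early promoter and a synthetic poly(A) signal; the record does not resolve this difference. The construct was deposited with a study evaluating the ligandability of WD40 repeat proteins, where HiBiT-tagged WDR55 would suit luminescence-based cellular assays of protein level or compound engagement, although the record does not name the specific assay.
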