Features (pLannotate 1.2.2; 17 found; start..end, strand, type, name):
     24..105     -  polyA_signal   SV40 poly(A) signal: SV40 polyadenylation signal
    128..211     -  CDS            large T antigen (fragment): large T antigen from SV40 (simian virus 40)
    276..641     +  enhancer       CMV enhancer: human cytomegalovirus immediate early enhancer
    643..842     +  promoter       CMV promoter: human cytomegalovirus (CMV) immediate early promoter
    981..1113    +  intron         chimeric intron: chimera between introns from human β-globin and immunoglobulin heavy chain genes
   1157..1175    +  promoter       T7 promoter: promoter for bacteriophage T7 RNA polymerase
   1250..2398    +  CDS            WDR55: WDR55_HUMAN - Experimental evidence at protein level: Swiss-Prot protein existence level 1. Nucleolar protein that acts as a modulator of rRNA synthesis. Plays a central role during organogenesis (By similarity). From Homo sapiens (Human).
   2429..2447    +  misc_feature   MCS (fragment): pUC18/19 multiple cloning site
   2496..2617    -  polyA_signal   SV40 poly(A) signal: SV40 polyadenylation signal
   2640..2708    -  CDS            large T antigen (fragment): large T antigen from SV40 (simian virus 40)
   2732..2765    +  protein_bind   loxP: Cre-mediated recombination occurs in the 8-bp core sequence (GCATACAT). Cre recombinase
   2775..2822    +  promoter       EM7 promoter: synthetic bacterial promoter&nbsp
   2854..3645    +  CDS            neo: KKA2_KLEPN - Also known as kan, nptII. Experimental evidence at protein level: Swiss-Prot protein existence level 1. Resistance to kanamycin, neomycin, paromomycin, ribostamycin, butirosin and gentamicin B. From Klebsiella pneumoniae.
   3806..4394    -  rep_origin     ori: high-copy-number ColE1/pMB1/pBR322/pUC origin of replication
   4520..4568    -  polyA_signal   poly(A) signal: synthetic polyadenylation signal
   4592..4990    -  CDS            BSD: blasticidin S deaminase; Aspergillus terreus BSD; confers resistance to blasticidin
   5021..5378    -  promoter       SV40 promoter: SV40 enhancer and early promoter
>Addgene plasmid #211041 | pBiT3.1-N_WDR55:1-383 | addgene full sequence | sequence record 423366 | Addgene NGS Result
AAGACGCGTTAATTAAGACGTCGGCAGTGAAAAAAATGCTTTATTTGTGAAATTTGTGATGCTATTGCTT
TATTTGTAACCATTATAAGCTGCAATAAACAAGTTAACAACAACAATTGCATTCATTTTATGTTTCAGGT
TCAGGGGGAGGTGTGGGAGGTTTTTTAAAGCAAGTAAAACCTCTACAAATGTGGTATGGCTGATTATGAT
CCGCGGCCGCAATACGTCGACGTTATCAGCTGACTTCGTACGAGAGCCTAGGATTATGGCGCGCCACTAG
TTATTAATAGTAATCAATTACGGGGTCATTAGTTCATAGCCCATATATGGAGTTCCGCGTTACATAACTT
ACGGTAAATGGCCCGCCTGGCTGACCGCCCAACGACCCCCGCCCATTGACGTCAATAATGACGTATGTTC
CCATAGTAACGCCAATAGGGACTTTCCATTGACGTCAATGGGTGGAGTATTTACGGTAAACTGCCCACTT
GGCAGTACATCAAGTGTATCATATGCCAAGTCCGCCCCCTATTGACGTCAATGACGGTAAATGGCCCGCC
TGGCATTATGCCCAGTACATGACCTTACGGGACTTTCCTACTTGGCAGTACATCTACGTATTAGTCATCG
CTATTACCATGGTGATGCGGTTTTGGCAGTACACCAATGGGCGTGGATAGCGGTTTGACTCACGGGGATT
TCCAAGTCTCCACCCCATTGACGTCAATGGGAGTTTGTTTTGGCACCAAAATCAACGGGACTTTCCAAAA
TGTCGTAATAACCCCGCCCCGTTGACGCAAATGGGCGGTAGGCGTGTACGGTGGGAGGTCTATATAAGCA
GAGCTGGTTTAGTGAACCGTCAGATCACTAGAATCTTTATTGCGGTAGTTTATCACAGTTAAATTGCTAA
CGCAGTCAGTGCTTCTGACACAACAGTCTCGAACTTAAGCTGCAGAAGTTGGTCGTGAGGCACTGGGCAG
GTAAGTATCAAGGTTACAAGACAGGTTTAAGGAGACCAATAGAAACTGGGCTTGTCGAGACAGAGAAGAC
TCTTGCGTTTCTGATAGGCACCTATTGGTCTTACTGACATCCACTTTGCCTTTCTCTCCACAGGTGTCCA
CTCCCAGTTCAATTACAGCTCTTAAGGCTAGAGTATTAATACGACTCACTATAGGGGTTAGCGATCGCCA
TGGTGAGCGGCTGGCGGCTGTTCAAGAAGATTAGCGGGAGCTCCGGTGGCTCGAGCGGTATGGACCGCAC
TTGTGAGGAGAGGCCCGCTGAGGATGGGAGCGACGAGGAGGACCCAGACTCCATGGAAGCCCCAACCCGG
ATCCGGGACACTCCGGAAGACATCGTGCTGGAAGCTCCGGCTAGTGGGCTGGCGTTCCATCCGGCCCGTG
ACCTACTGGCTGCAGGGGACGTGGACGGGGACGTGTTCGTCTTTTCCTACTCTTGCCAAGAGGGAGAAAC
CAAGGAGCTCTGGTCATCAGGTCACCATCTCAAGGCCTGCCGAGCTGTGGCCTTCTCTGAAGATGGGCAG
AAGCTCATTACTGTCTCCAAGGACAAAGCCATCCATGTTCTAGATGTGGAGCAGGGCCAACTGGAAAGAC
GTGTTTCCAAGGCTCATGGTGCCCCCATCAACAGTCTTCTGCTGGTGGATGAGAATGTTCTGGCCACTGG
GGATGACACAGGTGGTATCCGTCTCTGGGACCAGCGGAAGGAGGGCCCCTTAATGGATATGAGGCAACAT
GAAGAGTACATCGCAGACATGGCTCTGGATCCAGCCAAAAAGCTGCTGCTGACAGCCAGCGGGGATGGCT
GCCTTGGCATCTTCAACATTAAGAGGCGTCGGTTTGAGCTGCTCTCAGAACCTCAGTCTGGGGACCTGAC
CTCTGTCACTCTCATGAAATGGGGGAAGAAGGTAGCCTGTGGCTCCAGTGAAGGTACCATCTACCTCTTC
AATTGGAATGGCTTTGGGGCCACAAGTGACCGCTTTGCCCTGAGAGCTGAATCTATCGACTGCATGGTTC
CAGTCACCGAGAGTCTGCTGTGTACTGGCTCCACTGATGGAGTCATCAGGGCTGTGAACATCCTACCGAA
CCGAGTGGTGGGCAGTGTGGGCCAGCACACTGGGGAGCCTGTGGAGGAGCTGGCCCTCTCCCACTGTGGC
CGCTTCCTGGCCAGTAGTGGCCATGACCAGCGCCTCAAGTTTTGGGACATGGCCCAGCTGCGAGCTGTGG
TGGTGGATGACTACCGTCGGCGCAAAAAAAAGGGAGGACCACTGCGGGCTCTGAGCAGCAAGACTTGGAG
CACCGATGACTTCTTCGCAGGACTGAGGGAAGAGGGAGAAGACTCCATGGCTCAGGAAGAAAAGGAGGAG
ACTGGGGATGACAGTGACTAATCTAGAGGTCAAGCTTCGGGGGTTTAAACCTGCAGGCATGCAAGCTGAT
TTGGCTGCTGCCACCGCTGAGCAAGGCCGCTTCGAGCAGACATGATAAGATACATTGATGAGTTTGGACA
AACCACAACTAGAATGCAGTGAAAAAAATGCTTTATTTGTGAAATTTGTGATGCTATTGCTTTATTTGTA
ACCATTATAAGCTGCAATAAACAAGTTAACAACAACAATTGCATTCATTTTATGTTTCAGGTTCAGGGGG
AGATGTGGGAGGTTTTTTTAAGCAAGTAAAACCTCTACAAATGTGGTAAAATCTTAATTAAGACTTCTAA
TATAACTTCGTATAGCATACATTATACGAAGTTATGGTTCCACTGTTGACAATTAATCATCGGCATAGTA
TATCGGCATAGTATAATACGACAAGGTGAGGAACTAAACCCAGGAGGCAGATCATGATTGAACAAGATGG
ATTGCACGCAGGTTCTCCGGCCGCTTGGGTGGAGAGGCTATTCGGCTATGACTGGGCACAACAGACAATC
GGCTGCTCTGATGCCGCCGTGTTCCGGCTGTCAGCGCAGGGGCGCCCGGTTCTTTTTGTCAAGACCGACC
TGTCCGGTGCCCTGAATGAACTGCAGGACGAGGCAGCGCGGCTATCGTGGCTGGCCACGACGGGCGTTCC
TTGCGCAGCTGTGCTCGACGTTGTCACTGAAGCGGGAAGGGACTGGCTGCTATTGGGCGAAGTGCCGGGG
CAGGATCTCCTGTCATCTCACCTTGCTCCTGCCGAGAAAGTATCCATCATGGCTGATGCAATGCGGCGGC
TGCATACGCTTGATCCGGCTACCTGCCCATTCGACCACCAAGCGAAACATCGCATCGAGCGAGCACGTAC
TCGGATGGAAGCCGGTCTTGTCGATCAGGATGATCTGGACGAAGAGCATCAGGGGCTCGCGCCAGCCGAA
CTGTTCGCCAGGCTCAAGGCGCGCATGCCCGACGGCGAGGATCTCGTCGTGACCCATGGCGATGCCTGCT
TGCCGAATATCATGGTGGAAAATGGCCGCTTTTCTGGATTCATCGACTGTGGCCGGCTGGGTGTGGCGGA
CCGCTATCAGGACATAGCGTTGGCTACCCGTGATATTGCTGAAGAGCTTGGCGGCGAATGGGCTGACCGC
TTCCTCGTGCTTTACGGTATCGCCGCTCCCGATTCGCAGCGCATCGCCTTCTATCGCCTTCTTGACGAGT
TCTTCTGATTCGAAATGACCGACCAAGCGACGCCCAACCGGTATCAGCTCACTCAAAGGCGGTAATACGG
TTATCCACAGAATCAGGGGATAACGCAGGAAAGAACATGTGAGCAAAAGGCCAGCAAAAGGCCAGGAACC
GTAAAAAGGCCGCGTTGCTGGCGTTTTTCCATAGGCTCCGCCCCCCTGACGAGCATCACAAAAATCGACG
CTCAAGTCAGAGGTGGCGAAACCCGACAGGACTATAAAGATACCAGGCGTTTCCCCCTGGAAGCTCCCTC
GTGCGCTCTCCTGTTCCGACCCTGCCGCTTACCGGATACCTGTCCGCCTTTCTCCCTTCGGGAAGCGTGG
CGCTTTCTCATAGCTCACGCTGTAGGTATCTCAGTTCGGTGTAGGTCGTTCGCTCCAAGCTGGGCTGTGT
GCACGAACCCCCCGTTCAGCCCGACCGCTGCGCCTTATCCGGTAACTATCGTCTTGAGTCCAACCCGGTA
AGACACGACTTATCGCCACTGGCAGCAGCCACTGGTAACAGGATTAGCAGAGCGAGGTATGTAGGCGGTG
CTACAGAGTTCTTGAAGTGGTGGCCTAACTACGGCTACACTAGAAGGACAGTATTTGGTATCTGCGCTCT
GCTGAAGCCAGTTACCTTCGGAAAAAGAGTTGGTAGCTCTTGATCCGGCAAACAAACCACCGCTGGTAGC
GGTGGTTTTTTTGTTTGCAAGCAGCAGATTACGCGCAGAAAAAAAGGATTTCAAGAAGATCCTTTGATCT
TTTCTACGGGGTCTGACGCTCAGTGGAACGAAAACTCACGTTAAGGGATTTTGGTCATGAGATTATCAAA
AAGGATCTTCACCTAGATCCTTTTATAGTCCGGAATCGTCACACAAAAAACCAACACACAGATGTAATGA
AAATAAAGATATTTTATTGCGGCCATCGTGATGGCTAGAGTTTAGCCCTCCCACACATAACCAGAGGGCA
GCAATTCACGAATCCCAACTGCCGTCGGCTGTCCATCACTGTCCTTCACTATGGCTTTGATCCCAGGATG
CAGATCGAGAAGCACCTGTCGGCACCGTCCGCAGGGGCTCAAGATGCCCCTGTTCTCATTTCCGATCGCG
ACGATACAAGTCAGGTTGCCAGCTGCCGCAGCAGCAGCAGTGCCCAGCACCACGAGTTCTGCACAAGGTC
CCCCAGTAAAATGATATACATTGACACCAGTGAAGATGCGGCCGTCGCTAGAGAGAGCTGCGCTGGCGAC
GCTGTAGTCTTCAGAGATGGGGATGCTGTTGATTGTAGCCGTTGCTCTTTCAATGAGGGTGGATTCTTCT
TGAGACAAAGGCTTGGCCATGGTGGCGCTAGTGTCAGAAGAATCGAGCTTTTTGCAAAAGCCTAGGCCTC
CAAAAAAGCCTCCTCACTACTTCTGGAATAGCTCAGAGGCCGAGGCGGCCTCGGCCTCTGCATAAATAAA
AAAAATTAGTCAGCCATGGGGCGGAGAATGGGCGGAACTGGGCGGAGTTAGGGGCGGGATGGGCGGAGTT
AGGGGCGGGACTATGGTTGCTGACTAATTGAGATGCATGCTTTGCATACTTCTGCCTGCTGGGGAGCCTG
GGGACTTTCCACACCTGGTTGCTGACTAATTGAGATGCATGCTTTGCATACTTCTGCCTGCTGGGGAGCC
TGGGGACTTTCCACACCCTAACTGACACACATTCCACAGCTGGTTCTTTCCGCCTCAGAAGGTACCTAAC
CAAGTTCCTCTTTCAGAGGTTATTTCAGGCCATGGTGCTGCGC
