>Addgene plasmid #211041 | pBiT3.1-N_WDR55:1-383 | depositor partial sequence | sequence record 411562 | Insert sequence
ATGGACCGCACTTGTGAGGAGAGGCCCGCTGAGGATGGGAGCGACGAGGAGGACCCAGACTCCATGGAAG
CCCCAACCCGGATCCGGGACACTCCGGAAGACATCGTGCTGGAAGCTCCGGCTAGTGGGCTGGCGTTCCA
TCCGGCCCGTGACCTACTGGCTGCAGGGGACGTGGACGGGGACGTGTTCGTCTTTTCCTACTCTTGCCAA
GAGGGAGAAACCAAGGAGCTCTGGTCATCAGGTCACCATCTCAAGGCCTGCCGAGCTGTGGCCTTCTCTG
AAGATGGGCAGAAGCTCATTACTGTCTCCAAGGACAAAGCCATCCATGTTCTAGATGTGGAGCAGGGCCA
ACTGGAAAGACGTGTTTCCAAGGCTCATGGTGCCCCCATCAACAGTCTTCTGCTGGTGGATGAGAATGTT
CTGGCCACTGGGGATGACACAGGTGGTATCCGTCTCTGGGACCAGCGGAAGGAGGGCCCCTTAATGGATA
TGAGGCAACATGAAGAGTACATCGCAGACATGGCTCTGGATCCAGCCAAAAAGCTGCTGCTGACAGCCAG
CGGGGATGGCTGCCTTGGCATCTTCAACATTAAGAGGCGTCGGTTTGAGCTGCTCTCAGAACCTCAGTCT
GGGGACCTGACCTCTGTCACTCTCATGAAATGGGGGAAGAAGGTAGCCTGTGGCTCCAGTGAAGGTACCA
TCTACCTCTTCAATTGGAATGGCTTTGGGGCCACAAGTGACCGCTTTGCCCTGAGAGCTGAATCTATCGA
CTGCATGGTTCCAGTCACCGAGAGTCTGCTGTGTACTGGCTCCACTGATGGAGTCATCAGGGCTGTGAAC
ATCCTACCGAACCGAGTGGTGGGCAGTGTGGGCCAGCACACTGGGGAGCCTGTGGAGGAGCTGGCCCTCT
CCCACTGTGGCCGCTTCCTGGCCAGTAGTGGCCATGACCAGCGCCTCAAGTTTTGGGACATGGCCCAGCT
GCGAGCTGTGGTGGTGGATGACTACCGTCGGCGCAAAAAAAAGGGAGGACCACTGCGGGCTCTGAGCAGC
AAGACTTGGAGCACCGATGACTTCTTCGCAGGACTGAGGGAAGAGGGAGAAGACTCCATGGCTCAGGAAG
AAAAGGAGGAGACTGGGGATGACAGTGAC
